>Addgene plasmid #218556 | pb-CAGGS-dCas9-VP64-blasto | addgene full sequence | sequence record 431934 | Addgene NGS Result
ACTCTTCCTTTTTCAATATTATTGAAGCATTTATCAGGGTTATTGTCTCATGAGCGGATACATATTTGAA
TGTATTTAGAAAAATAAACAAATAGGGGTTCCGCGCACATTTCCCCGAAAAGTGCCACCTAAATTGTAAG
CGTTAATATTTTGTTAAAATTCGCGTTAAATTTTTGTTAAATCAGCTCATTTTTTAACCAATAGGCCGAA
ATCGGCAAAATCCCTTATAAATCAAAAGAATAGACCGAGATAGGGT
[37 nt withheld, positions 257-293]
AAAGAACGTGGACTCCAACGTCAAAGG
[49 nt withheld, positions 321-369]
T
[91 nt withheld, positions 371-461]
G
[124 nt withheld, positions 463-586]
CCCATTCGCCATTCAGGCTGCGCAACTGTTGGGAAGGGCGATCGGTGCGGGCCTCTTCGCTATTACGCCA
GCTGGCGAAAGGGGGATGTGCTGCAAGGCGATTAAGTTGGGTAACGCCAGGGTTTTCCCAGTCACGACGT
TGTAAAACGACGGCCAGTGAGCGCGCCTCGTTCATTCACGTTTTTGAACCCGTGGAGGACGGGCAGACTC
GCGGTGCAAATGTGTTTTACAGCGTGATGGAGCAGATGAAGATGCTCGACACGCTGCAGAACACGCAGCT
AGATTAACCCTAGAAAGATAATCATATTGTGACGTACGTTAAAGATAATCATGTGTAAAATTGACGCATG
TGTTTTATCGGTCTGTATATCGAGGTTTATTTATTAATTTGAATAGATATTAAGTTTTATTATATTTACA
CTTACATACTAATAATAAATTCAACAAACAATTTATTTATGTTTATTTATTTATTAAAAAAAACAAAAAC
TCAAAATTTCTTCTATAAAGTAACAAAACTTTTATGAGGGACAGCCCCCCCCCAAAGCCCCCAGGGATGT
AATTACGTCCCTCCCCCGCTAGGGGGCAGCAGCGAGCCGCCCGGGGCTCCGCTCCGGTCCGGCGCTCCCC
CCGCATCCCCGAGCCGGCAGCGTGCGGGGACAGCCCGGGCACGGGGAAGGTGGCACGGGATCGCTTTCCT
CTGAACGCTTCTCGCTGCTCTTTGAGCCTGCAGACACCTGGGGGGATACGGGGAAAAGGCCTCCACGGCC
GACATTGATTATTGACTAGTTATTAATAGTAATCAATTACGGGGTCATTAGTTCATAGCCCATATATGGA
GTTCCGCGTTACATAACTTACGGTAAATGGCCCGCCTGGCTGACCGCCCAACGACCCCCGCCCATTGACG
TCAATAATGACGTATGTTCCCATAGTAACGCCAATAGGGACTTTCCATTGACGTCAATGGGTGGAGTATT
TACGGTAAACTGCCCACTTGGCAGTACATCAAGTGTATCATATGCCAAGTACGCCCCCTATTGACGTCAA
TGACGGTAAATGGCCCGCCTGGCATTATGCCCAGTACATGACCTTATGGGACTTTCCTACTTGGCAGTAC
ATCTACGTATTAGTCATCGCTATTACCATGGTCGAGGTGAGCCCCACGTTCTGCTTCACTCTCCCCATCT
CCCCCCCCTCCCCACCCCCAATTTTGTATTTATTTATTTTTTAATTATTTTGTGCAGCGATGGGGGCGGG
GGGGGGGGGGGGGCGCGCGCCAGGCGGGGCGGGGCGGGGCGAGGGGCGGGGCGGGGCGAGGCGGAGAGGT
GCGGCGGCAGCCAATCAGAGCGGCGCGCTCCGAAAGTTTCCTTTTATGGCGAGGCGGCGGCGGCGGCGGC
CCTATAAAAAGCGAAGCGCGCGGCGGGCGGGAGTCGCTGCGCGCTGCCTTCGCCCCGTGCCCCGCTCCGC
CGCCGCCTCGCGCCGCCCGCCCCGGCTCTGACTGACCGCGTTACTCCCACAGGTGAGCGGGCGGGACGGC
CCTTCTCCTCCGGGCTGTAATTAGCGCTTGGTTTAATGACGGCTTGTTTCTTTTCTGTGGCTGCGTGAAA
GCCTTGAGGGGCTCCGGGAGGGCCCTTTGTGCGGGGGGAGCGGCTCGGGGGGTGCGTGCGTGTGTGTGTG
CGTGGGGAGCGCCGCGTGCGGCTCCGCGCTGCCCGGCGGCTGTGAGCGCTGCGGGCGCGGCGCGGGGCTT
TTTGCGCTCCGCAGTGTGCGCGAGGGGAGCGCGGCCGGGGGCGGTGCCCCGCGGTGCGGGGGGGGCTGCG
AGGGGAACAAAGGCTGCGTGCGGGGTGTGTGCGTGGGGGGGTGAGCAGGGGGTGTGGGCGCGTCGGTCGG
GCTGCAACCCCCCCTGCACCCCCCTCCCCGAGTTGCTGAGCACGGCCCGGCTTCGGGTGCGGGGCTCCGT
ACGGGGCGTGGCGCGGGGCTCGCCGTGCCGGGCGGGGGGTGGCGGCAGGTGGGGGTGCCGGGCGGGGCGG
GGCCGCCTCGGGCCGGGGAGGGCTCGGGGGAGGGGCGCGGCGGCCCCCGGAGCGCCGGCGGCTGTCGAGG
CGCGGCGAGCCGCAGCCATTGCCTTTTATGGTAATCGTGCGAGAGGGCGCAGGGACTTCCTTTGTCCCAA
ATCTGTGCGGAGCCGAAATCTGGGAGGCGCCGCCGCACCCCCTCTAGCGGGCGCGGGGCGAAGCGGTGCG
GCGCCGGCAGGAAGGAAATGGGCGGGGAGGGCCTTCGTGCGTCGCCGCGCCGCCGTCCCCTTCTCCCTCT
CCAGCCTCGGGGCTGTCCGCGGGGGGACGGCTGCCTTCGGGGGGGACGGGGCAGGGCGGGGTTCGGCTTC
TGGCGTGTGACCGGCGGCTCTAGAGCCTCTGCTAACCATGTTCATGCCTTCTTCTTTTTCCTACAGCTCC
TGGGCAACGTGCTGGTTATTGTGCTGTCTCATCATTTTGGCAAAGAATCTAGATACCCTCGTAAAGGTCT
AGAGCTAGCGGATCGAACCCTTGCCACCATGGACAAGAAGTACTCCATTGGGCTCGCTATCGGCACAAAC
AGCGTCGGCTGGGCCGTCATTACGGACGAGTACAAGGTGCCGAGCAAAAAATTCAAAGTTCTGGGCAATA
CCGATCGCCACAGCATAAAGAAGAACCTCATTGGCGCCCTCCTGTTCGACTCCGGGGAGACGGCCGAAGC
CACGCGGCTCAAAAGAACAGCACGGCGCAGATATACCCGCAGAAAGAATCGGATCTGCTACCTGCAGGAG
ATCTTTAGTAATGAGATGGCTAAGGTGGATGACTCTTTCTTCCATAGGCTGGAGGAGTCCTTTTTGGTGG
AGGAGGATAAAAAGCACGAGCGCCACCCAATCTTTGGCAATATCGTGGACGAGGTGGCGTACCATGAAAA
GTACCCAACCATATATCATCTGAGGAAGAAGCTTGTAGACAGTACTGATAAGGCTGACTTGCGGTTGATC
TATCTCGCGCTGGCGCATATGATCAAATTTCGGGGACACTTCCTCATCGAGGGGGACCTGAACCCAGACA
ACAGCGATGTCGACAAACTCTTTATCCAACTGGTTCAGACTTACAATCAGCTTTTCGAAGAGAACCCGAT
CAACGCATCCGGAGTTGACGCCAAAGCAATCCTGAGCGCTAGGCTGTCCAAATCCCGGCGGCTCGAAAAC
CTCATCGCACAGCTCCCTGGGGAGAAGAAGAACGGCCTGTTTGGTAATCTTATCGCCCTGTCACTCGGGC
TGACCCCCAACTTTAAATCTAACTTCGACCTGGCCGAAGATGCCAAGCTTCAACTGAGCAAAGACACCTA
CGATGATGATCTCGACAATCTGCTGGCCCAGATCGGCGACCAGTACGCAGACCTTTTTTTGGCGGCAAAG
AACCTGTCAGACGCCATTCTGCTGAGTGATATTCTGCGAGTGAACACGGAGATCACCAAAGCTCCGCTGA
GCGCTAGTATGATCAAGCGCTATGATGAGCACCACCAAGACTTGACTTTGCTGAAGGCCCTTGTCAGACA
GCAACTGCCTGAGAAGTACAAGGAAATTTTCTTCGATCAGTCTAAAAATGGCTACGCCGGATACATTGAC
GGCGGAGCAAGCCAGGAGGAATTTTACAAATTTATTAAGCCCATCTTGGAAAAAATGGACGGCACCGAGG
AGCTGCTGGTAAAGCTTAACAGAGAAGATCTGTTGCGCAAACAGCGCACTTTCGACAATGGAAGCATCCC
CCACCAGATTCACCTGGGCGAACTGCACGCTATCCTCAGGCGGCAAGAGGATTTCTACCCCTTTTTGAAA
GATAACAGGGAAAAGATTGAGAAAATCCTCACATTTCGGATACCCTACTATGTAGGCCCCCTCGCCCGGG
GAAATTCCAGATTCGCGTGGATGACTCGCAAATCAGAAGAGACCATCACTCCCTGGAACTTCGAGGAAGT
CGTGGATAAGGGGGCCTCTGCCCAGTCCTTCATCGAAAGGATGACTAACTTTGATAAAAATCTGCCTAAC
GAAAAGGTGCTTCCTAAACACTCTCTGCTGTACGAGTACTTCACAGTTTATAACGAGCTCACCAAGGTCA
AATACGTCACAGAAGGGATGAGAAAGCCAGCATTCCTGTCTGGAGAGCAGAAGAAAGCTATCGTGGACCT
CCTCTTCAAGACGAACCGGAAAGTTACCGTGAAACAGCTCAAAGAAGACTATTTCAAAAAGATTGAATGT
TTCGACTCTGTTGAAATCAGCGGAGTGGAGGATCGCTTCAACGCATCCCTGGGAACGTATCACGATCTCC
TGAAAATCATTAAAGACAAGGACTTCCTGGACAATGAGGAGAACGAGGACATTCTTGAGGACATTGTCCT
CACCCTTACGTTGTTTGAAGATAGGGAGATGATTGAAGAACGCTTGAAAACTTACGCTCATCTCTTCGAC
GACAAAGTCATGAAACAGCTCAAGAGGCGCCGATATACAGGATGGGGGCGGCTGTCAAGAAAACTGATCA
ATGGGATCCGAGACAAGCAGAGTGGAAAGACAATCCTGGATTTTCTTAAGTCCGATGGATTTGCCAACCG
GAACTTCATGCAGTTGATCCATGATGACTCTCTCACCTTTAAGGAGGACATCCAGAAAGCACAAGTTTCT
GGCCAGGGGGACAGTCTTCACGAGCACATCGCTAATCTTGCAGGTAGCCCAGCTATCAAAAAGGGAATAC
TGCAGACCGTTAAGGTCGTGGATGAACTCGTCAAAGTAATGGGAAGGCATAAGCCCGAGAATATCGTTAT
CGAGATGGCCCGAGAGAACCAAACTACCCAGAAGGGACAGAAGAACAGTAGGGAAAGGATGAAGAGGATT
GAAGAGGGTATAAAAGAACTGGGGTCCCAAATCCTTAAGGAACACCCAGTTGAAAACACCCAGCTTCAGA
ATGAGAAGCTCTACCTGTACTACCTGCAGAACGGCAGGGACATGTACGTGGATCAGGAACTGGACATCAA
TCGGCTCTCCGACTACGACGTGGCTGCTATCGTGCCCCAGTCTTTTCTCAAAGATGATTCTATTGATAAT
AAAGTGTTGACAAGATCCGATAAAGCTAGAGGGAAGAGTGATAACGTCCCCTCAGAAGAAGTTGTCAAGA
AAATGAAAAATTATTGGCGGCAGCTGCTGAACGCCAAACTGATCACACAACGGAAGTTCGATAATCTGAC
TAAGGCTGAACGAGGTGGCCTGTCTGAGTTGGATAAAGCCGGCTTCATCAAAAGGCAGCTTGTTGAGACA
CGCCAGATCACCAAGCACGTGGCCCAAATTCTCGATTCACGCATGAACACCAAGTACGATGAAAATGACA
AACTGATTCGAGAGGTGAAAGTTATTACTCTGAAGTCTAAGCTGGTCTCAGATTTCAGAAAGGACTTTCA
GTTTTATAAGGTGAGAGAGATCAACAATTACCACCATGCGCATGATGCCTACCTGAATGCAGTGGTAGGC
ACTGCACTTATCAAAAAATATCCCAAGCTTGAATCTGAATTTGTTTACGGAGACTATAAAGTGTACGATG
TTAGGAAAATGATCGCAAAGTCTGAGCAGGAAATAGGCAAGGCCACCGCTAAGTACTTCTTTTACAGCAA
TATTATGAATTTTTTCAAGACCGAGATTACACTGGCCAATGGAGAGATTCGGAAGCGACCACTTATCGAA
ACAAACGGAGAAACAGGAGAAATCGTGTGGGACAAGGGTAGGGATTTCGCGACAGTCCGGAAGGTCCTGT
CCATGCCGCAGGTGAACATCGTTAAAAAGACCGAAGTACAGACCGGAGGCTTCTCCAAGGAAAGTATCCT
CCCGAAAAGGAACAGCGACAAGCTGATCGCACGCAAAAAAGATTGGGACCCCAAGAAATACGGCGGATTC
GATTCTCCTACAGTCGCTTACAGTGTACTGGTTGTGGCCAAAGTGGAGAAAGGGAAGTCTAAAAAACTCA
AAAGCGTCAAGGAACTGCTGGGCATCACAATCATGGAGCGATCAAGCTTCGAAAAAAACCCCATCGACTT
TCTCGAGGCGAAAGGATATAAAGAGGTCAAAAAAGACCTCATCATTAAGCTTCCCAAGTACTCTCTCTTT
GAGCTTGAAAACGGCCGGAAACGAATGCTCGCTAGTGCGGGCGAGCTGCAGAAAGGTAACGAGCTGGCAC
TGCCCTCTAAATACGTTAATTTCTTGTATCTGGCCAGCCACTATGAAAAGCTCAAAGGGTCTCCCGAAGA
TAATGAGCAGAAGCAGCTGTTCGTGGAACAACACAAACACTACCTTGATGAGATCATCGAGCAAATAAGC
GAATTCTCCAAAAGAGTGATCCTCGCCGACGCTAACCTCGATAAGGTGCTTTCTGCTTACAATAAGCACA
GGGATAAGCCCATCAGGGAGCAGGCAGAAAACATTATCCACTTGTTTACTCTGACCAACTTGGGCGCGCC
TGCAGCCTTCAAGTACTTCGACACCACCATAGACAGAAAGCGGTACACCTCTACAAAGGAGGTCCTGGAC
GCCACACTGATTCATCAGTCAATTACGGGGCTCTATGAAACAAGAATCGACCTCTCTCAGCTCGGTGGAG
ACAGCAGGGCTGACCCCAAGAAGAAGAGGAAGGTGGGTTCTGGAAAACGGACAGCGGACGGTAGCGAGTT
TGAGAGTCCGAAGAAAAAGAGGAAAGTAGAGGGTGGTTCTGCCGGTGGCTCCGGTTCTGGCTCCAGCGGT
GGCAGCTCTGGTGCGTCCGGCACGGGTACTGCGGGTGGCACTGGCAGCGGTTCCGGTACTGGCTCTGGCG
CTGTACGGTCGGGTGGCTCTGGATCAGAGGCCAGCGGTTCCGGACGGGCTGACGCATTGGACGATTTTGA
TCTGGATATGCTGGGAAGTGACGCCCTCGATGATTTTGACCTTGACATGCTTGGTTCGGATGCCCTTGAT
GACTTTGACCTCGACATGCTCGGCAGTGACGCCCTTGATGATTTCGACCTGGACATGCTGATTAACTCTA
GAGGTGTACAGTGATAACCTCCTAGGGCGGAAGAACACTGCTAGGTGAGTTTAAACGGGGGAGGCTAACT
GAAACACGGAAGGAGACAATACCGGAAGGAACCCGCGCTATGACGGCAATAAAAAGACAGAATAAAACGC
ACGGGTGTTGGGTCGTTTGTTCATAAACGCGGGGTTCGGTCCCAGGGCTGGCACTCTGTCGATACCCCAC
CGAGACCCCATTGGGGCCAATACGCCCGCGTTTCTTCCTTTTCCCCACCCCACCCCCCAAGTTCGGGTGA
AGGCCCAGGGCTCGCAGCCAATGTCGGGGCGGCAGGCCCTGCCATAGCAGATCTGCGAAATCGGATCCGC
GGCCGCACTGATTCTAGCTGCAGAGGCTCCGGTGCCCGTCAGTGGGCAGAGCGCACATCGCCCACAGTCC
CCGAGAAGTTGGGGGGAGGGGTCGGCAATTGAACCGGTGCCTAGAGAAGGTGGCGCGGGGTAAACTGGGA
AAGTGATGTCGTGTACTGGCTCCGCCTTTTTCCCGAGGGTGGGGGAGAACCGTATATAAGTGCAGTAGTC
GCCGTGAACGTTCTTTTTCGCAACGGGTTTGCCGCCAGAACACAGGATCCTCGAGCCACCATGGCCAAGC
CTTTGTCTCAAGAAGAATCCACCCTCATTGAAAGAGCAACGGCTACAATCAACAGCATCCCCATCTCTGA
AGACTACAGCGTCGCCAGCGCAGCTCTCTCTAGCGACGGCCGCATCTTCACTGGTGTCAATGTATATCAT
TTTACTGGGGGACCTTGTGCAGAACTCGTGGTGCTGGGCACTGCTGCTGCTGCGGCAGCTGGCAACCTGA
CTTGTATCGTCGCGATCGGAAATGAGAACAGGGGCATCTTGAGCCCCTGCGGACGGTGCCGACAGGTGCT
TCTCGATCTGCATCCTGGGATCAAAGCCATAGTGAAGGACAGTGATGGACAGCCGACGGCAGTTGGGATT
CGTGAATTGCTGCCCTCTGGTTATGTGTGGGAGGGCTAAGTTAACTTGTTTATTGCAGCTTATAATGGTT
ACAAATAAAGCAATAGCATCACAAATTTCACAAATAAAGCATTTTTTTCACTGCATTCTAGTTGTGGTTT
GTCCAAACTCATCAATGTATCTTATCATGTCTGGAATTGACTCAAATGATGTCAATTAGTCTATCAGAAG
CTCATCTGGTCTCCCTTCCGGGGGACAAGACATCCCTGTTTAATATTTAAACAGCAGTGTTCCCAAACTG
GGTTCTTATATCCCTTGCTCTGGTCAACCAGGTTGCAGGGTTTCCTGTCCTCACAGGAACGAAGTCCCTA
AAGAAACAGTGGCAGCCAGGTTTAGCCCCGGAATTGACTGGATTCCTTTTTTAGGGCCCATTGGTATGGC
TTTTTCCCCGTATCCCCCCAGGTGTCTGCAGGCTCAAAGAGCAGCGAGAAGCGTTCAGAGGAAAGCGATC
CCGTGCCACCTTCCCCGTGCCCGGGCTGTCCCCGCACGCTGCCGGCTCGGGGATGCGGGGGGAGCGCCGG
ACCGGAGCGGAGCCCCGGGCGGCTCGCTGCTGCCCCCTAGCGGGGGAGGGACGTAATTACATCCCTGGGG
GCTTTGGGGGGGGGCTGTCCCTGATATCTATAACAAGAAAATATATATATAATAAGTTATCACGTAAGTA
GAACATGAAATAACAATATAATTATCGTATGAGTTAAATCTTAAAAGTCACGTAAAAGATAATCATGCGT
CATTTTGACTCACGCGGTCGTTATAGTTCAAAATCAGTGACACTTACCGCATTGACAAGCACGCCTCACG
GGAGCTCCAAGCGGCGACTGAGATGTCCTAAATGCACAGCGACGGATTCGCGCTATTTAGAAAGAGAGAG
CAATATTTCAAGAATGCATGCGTCAATTTTACGCAGACTATCTTTCTAGGGTTAATCTAGCTGCATCAGG
ATCATATCGTCGGGTCTTTTTTCCGGCTCAGTCATCGCCCAAGCTGGCGCTATCTGGGCATCGGGGAGGA
AGAAGCCCGTGCCTTTTCCCGCGAGGTTGAAGCGGCATGGAAAGAGTTTGCCGAGGATGACTGCTGCTGC
ATTGACGTTGAGCGAAAACGCACGTTTACCATGATGATTCGGGAAGGTGTGGCCATGCACGCCTTTAACG
GTGAACTGTTCGTTCAGGCCACCTGGGATACCAGTTCGTCGCGGCTTTTCCGGACACAGTTCCGGATGGT
CAGCCCGAAGCGCATCAGCAACCCGAACAATACCGGCGACAGCCGGAACTGCCGTGCCGGTGTGCAGATT
AATGACAGCGGTGCGGCGCTGGGATATTACGTCAGCGAGGACGGGTATCCTGGCTGGATGCCGCAGAAAT
GGACATGGATACCCCGTGAGTTACCCGGCGGGCGCGCTTGGCGTAATCATGGTCATAGCTGTTTCCTGTG
TGAAATTGTTATCCGCTCACAATTCCACACAACATACGAGCCGGAAGCATAAAGTGTAAAGCCTGGGGTG
CCTAATGAGTGAGCTAACTCACATTAATTGCGTTGCGCTCACTGCCCGCTTTCCAGTCGGGAAACCTGTC
GTGCCAGCTGCATTAATGAATCGGCCAACGCGCGGGGAGAGGCGGTTTGCGTATTGGGCGCTCTTCCGCT
TCCTCGCTCACTGACTCGCTGCGCTCGGTCGTTCGGCTGCGGCGAGCGGTATCAGCTCACTCAAAGGCGG
TAATACGGTTATCCACAGAATCAGGGGATAACGCAGGAAAGAACATGTGAGCAAAAGGCCAGCAAAAGGC
CAGGAACCGTAAAAAGGCCGCGTTGCTGGCGTTTTTCCATAGGCTCCGCCCCCCTGACGAGCATCACAAA
AATCGACGCTCAAGTCAGAGGTGGCGAAACCCGACAGGACTATAAAGATACCAGGCGTTTCCCCCTGGAA
GCTCCCTCGTGCGCTCTCCTGTTCCGACCCTGCCGCTTACCGGATACCTGTCCGCCTTTCTCCCTTCGGG
AAGCGTGGCGCTTTCTCATAGCTCACGCTGTAGGTATCTCAGTTCGGTGTAGGTCGTTCGCTCCAAGCTG
GGCTGTGTGCACGAACCCCCCGTTCAGCCCGACCGCTGCGCCTTATCCGGTAACTATCGTCTTGAGTCCA
ACCCGGTAAGACACGACTTATCGCCACTGGCAGCAGCCACTGGTAACAGGATTAGCAGAGCGAGGTATGT
AGGCGGTGCTACAGAGTTCTTGAAGTGGTGGCCTAACTACGGCTACACTAGAAGAACAGTATTTGGTATC
TGCGCTCTGCTGAAGCCAGTTACCTTCGGAAAAAGAGTTGGTAGCTCTTGATCCGGCAAACAAACCACCG
CTGGTAGCGGTGGTTTTTTTGTTTGCAAGCAGCAGATTACGCGCAGAAAAAAAGGATCTCAAGAAGATCC
TTTGATCTTTTCTACGGGGTCTGACGCTCAGTGGAACGAAAACTCACGTTAAGGGATTTTGGTCATGAGA
TTATCAAAAAGGATCTTCACCTAGATCCTTTTAAATTAAAAATGAAGTTTTAAATCAATCTAAAGTATAT
ATGAGTAAACTTGGTCTGACAGTTACCAATGCTTAATCAGTGAGGCACCTATCTCAGCGATCTGTCTATT
TCGTTCATCCATAGTTGCCTGACTCCCCGTCGTGTAGATAACTACGATACGGGAGGGCTTACCATCTGGC
CCCAGTGCTGCAATGATACCGCGAGACCCACGCTCACCGGCTCCAGATTTATCAGCAATAAACCAGCCAG
CCGGAAGGGCCGAGCGCAGAAGTGGTCCTGCAACTTTATCCGCCTCCATCCAGTCTATTAATTGTTGCCG
GGAAGCTAGAGTAAGTAGTTCGCCAGTTAATAGTTTGCGCAACGTTGTTGCCATTGCTACAGGCATCGTG
GTGTCACGCTCGTCGTTTGGTATGGCTTCATTCAGCTCCGGTTCCCAACGATCAAGGCGAGTTACATGAT
CCCCCATGTTGTGCAAAAAAGCGGTTAGCTCCTTCGGTCCTCCGATCGTTGTCAGAAGTAAGTTGGCCGC
AGTGTTATCACTCATGGTTATGGCAGCACTGCATAATTCTCTTACTGTCATGCCATCCGTAAGATGCTTT
TCTGTGACTGGTGAGTACTCAACCAAGTCATTCTGAGAATAGTGTATGCGGCGACCGAGTTGCTCTTGCC
CGGCGTCAATACGGGATAATACCGCGCCACATAGCAGAACTTTAAAAGTGCTCATCATTGGAAAACGTTC
TTCGGGGCGAAAACTCTCAAGGATCTTACCGCTGTTGAGATCCAGTTCGATGTAACCCACTCGTGCACCC
AACTGATCTTCAGCATCTTTTACTTTCACCAGCGTTTCTGGGTGAGCAAAAACAGGAAGGCAAAATGCCG
CAAAAAAGGGAATAAGGGCGACACGGAAATGTTGAATACTCAT
Features (pLannotate 1.2.2; 20 found; start..end, strand, type, name):
      1..105     -  promoter       AmpR promoter: bla
    158..586     -  rep_origin     f1 ori (sequence partly withheld): f1 bacteriophage origin of replication; arrow indicates direction of (+) strand synthesis
    591..746     -  CDS            lacZα (fragment): LacZα fragment of β-galactosidase; lacZ fragment
    748..867     +  CDS            B (fragment): PORTL_LAMBD - Experimental evidence at protein level: Swiss-Prot protein existence level 1. Forms the portal vertex of the capsid (PubMed:6228056, PubMed:6232391). This portal plays critical roles in head assembly, genome packaging, neck/tail attachment, and genome ejection (Probable). The portal protein multimerizes as a single ring-shaped homododecamer arranged around a central channel (PubMed:6232391). Binds to the terminase subunits to form the packaging machine (PubMed:7799432). From Escherichia phage lambda (Bacteriophage lambda).
   1357..1736    +  enhancer       CMV enhancer: human cytomegalovirus immediate early enhancer
   1738..2015    +  promoter       chicken β-actin promoter: No description available
   2016..3032    +  intron         chimeric intron: chimera between introns from chicken β-actin and rabbit β-globin
   3135..7238    +  CDS            Cas9m4: catalytically dead mutant of the Cas9 endonuclease from the Streptococcus pyogenes Type II CRISPR/Cas system RNA-guided DNA-binding protein that lacks endonuclease activity due to the mutations D10A, D839A, H840A, and N863A (Mali et al., 2013)
   7770..7818    +  polyA_signal   HSV TK poly(A) signal: herpes simplex virus thymidine kinase polyadenylation signal (Cole and Stacy, 1985)
   8050..8261    +  promoter       EF-1α core promoter: core promoter for human elongation factor EF-1α
   8277..8675    +  CDS            BSD: blasticidin S deaminase; Aspergillus terreus BSD; confers resistance to blasticidin
   8679..8800    +  polyA_signal   SV40 poly(A) signal: SV40 polyadenylation signal
   8818..8910    +  ncRNA          G-CSF SLDE: Accession: RF00183 - G-CSF factor stem-loop destabilising element (SLDE)
   9607..10074   +  CDS            B (fragment): PORTL_LAMBD - Experimental evidence at protein level: Swiss-Prot protein existence level 1. Forms the portal vertex of the capsid (PubMed:6228056, PubMed:6232391). This portal plays critical roles in head assembly, genome packaging, neck/tail attachment, and genome ejection (Probable). The portal protein multimerizes as a single ring-shaped homododecamer arranged around a central channel (PubMed:6232391). Binds to the terminase subunits to form the packaging machine (PubMed:7799432). From Escherichia phage lambda (Bacteriophage lambda).
  10110..10132   -  protein_bind   lac operator (fragment): The lac repressor binds to the lac operator to inhibit transcription in E. coli. This inhibition can be relieved by adding lactose or isopropyl-β-D-thiogalactopyranoside (IPTG). lac repressor encoded by lacI
  10136..10166   -  promoter       lac promoter: promoter for the E. coli lac operon
  10181..10202   -  protein_bind   CAP binding site: CAP binding activates transcription in the presence of cAMP. E. coli catabolite activator protein
  10215..10307   -  CDS            lacI (fragment): lac repressor; lacI; The lac repressor binds to the lac operator to inhibit transcription in E. coli. This inhibition can be relieved by adding lactose or isopropyl-β-D-thiogalactopyranoside (IPTG).
  10490..11078   -  rep_origin     ori: high-copy-number ColE1/pMB1/pBR322/pUC origin of replication
  11249..12109   -  CDS            AmpR: β-lactamase; bla; confers resistance to ampicillin, carbenicillin, and related antibiotics
