[The description below was written by a language model from this plasmid's Addgene catalogue record and pLannotate feature annotations shown in this document.]
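Description:
pb-CAGGS-dCas9-VP64-blasto is a 12.1 kb PiggyBac transposon plasmid for mammalian expression of a CRISPR activator. It is propagated in E. coli on a high-copy ColE1/pUC-type origin with ampicillin resistance (AmpR under its own bla promoter). The backbone also carries an f1 phage origin and remnants of a lacZα/lac promoter cloning region. The catalogue describes the vector as a PiggyBac transposon, meaning the cargo is intended to be integrated into the host genome when a PiggyBac transposase is supplied. The automated feature table does not annotate the transposon terminal repeats. It does flag two short stretches as lambda portal protein fragments on either side of the cargo, and these look like incidental similarity hits rather than functional parts.

The main cassette is driven by the CAG (CAGGS) promoter, made up of the CMV enhancer, the chicken β-actin promoter and a chimeric β-actin/β-globin intron, which gives strong, broad expression in mammalian cells. It drives Streptococcus pyogenes dCas9 (the Cas9m4 variant), made nuclease-dead by the D10A, D839A, H840A and N863A mutations. According to the record, dCas9 is fused at its C terminus to an SV40-derived nuclear localisation signal followed by the VP64 transcriptional activation domain. The table does not annotate these elements separately, although unannotated sequence lies between the dCas9 coding region and the HSV TK polyadenylation signal. A second cassette uses the EF-1α core promoter to express blasticidin S deaminase with an SV40 poly(A) signal, allowing blasticidin selection of stably integrated cells. No guide RNA cassette is annotated, so guides would have to be supplied separately. The construct suits the generation of stable cell lines for guide RNA-directed gene activation, and it comes from a study engineering CRISPR activators for greater potency and reduced toxicity.
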