Addgene plasmid #218556: pb-CAGGS-dCas9-VP64-blasto
Purpose: Encodes CAG promoter-driven dCas9-VP64 with a bipartite SV40 NLS between dCas9 and VP64, along with blasticidin resistance
Depositing lab: Alejandro Chavez. Depositing organization: Columbia University. Publication: Combinatorial protein engineering identifies potent CRISPR activators with reduced toxicity. Giddins M, Kratz AF, De Los Santos MB, Forget A, Tiwari R, Jang G, Blazejewski T, Qin C, Huang Y, Lao YH, Falconer T, Leong KW, Krogan N, Staller M, Wang H, Wei L, Chavez A. Nat Commun. 2025 Nov 20;16(1):11114. doi: 10.1038/s41467-025-65986-4. PubMed 41266370.
Backbone
  Vector backbone: PiggyBac transposon
  Vector type: Mammalian Expression, CRISPR ; PiggyBac transposition
  Selectable markers: Blasticidin
Growth in bacteria
  Bacterial resistance: Ampicillin, 100 μg/mL
  Growth temperature: 30°C
  Growth strain: NEB Stable
  Copy number: High Copy
Gene/Insert
  Gene/Insert name: dCas9
  Species: Synthetic; S. pyogenes
  Mutation: Cas9 mutations to make dCas9=D10A+D839A+H840A+N863A
  Tag / fusion protein: 2xSV40NLS-VP64 (C terminal on insert)
  Cloning method: Restriction Enzyme; 5′ cloning site unknown (unknown if destroyed)
Terms and licenses: Academic/Nonprofit Terms; Industry Terms: Not Available to Industry
How to cite: pb-CAGGS-dCas9-VP64-blasto was a gift from Alejandro Chavez (Addgene plasmid # 218556 ; http://n2t.net/addgene:218556 ; RRID:Addgene_218556)
